Addgene plasmid #40638: pGEX4T-1_OCT4_S235E
Depositing lab: James Thomson. Depositing organization: University of Wisconsin, Madison. Publication: Phosphorylation regulates human OCT4. Brumbaugh J, Hou Z, Russell JD, Howden SE, Yu P, Ledvina AR, Coon JJ, Thomson JA. Proc Natl Acad Sci U S A. 2012 May 8;109(19):7162-8. Epub 2012 Apr 2. 10.1073/pnas.1203874109 PubMed 22474382.
Backbone
  Vector backbone: pGEX4T-1
  Backbone manufacturer: GE-healthcare
  Backbone size w/o insert (bp): 6237
  Total vector size (bp): 7362
  Modifications to backbone: Added TEV cleavage site
  Vector type: Bacterial Expression
Growth in bacteria
  Bacterial resistance: Ampicillin, 100 μg/mL
  Growth temperature: 37°C
  Growth strain: DH5alpha
  Copy number: Unknown
Gene/Insert
  Gene/Insert name: POU5F1 (alt name: OCT4)
  Species: H. sapiens (human)
  Insert size (bp): 1125
  Mutation: S235E
  Entrez Gene: POU5F1 (a.k.a. OCT3, OCT4, OCT4Borf1, OTF-3, OTF3, OTF4, Oct-3, Oct-4, Oct3/4)
  Promoter: tac
  Tag / fusion protein: GST (N terminal on insert); Thrombin Cleavage (N terminal on insert); TEV Cleavage (N terminal on insert)
  Cloning method: Restriction Enzyme; 5′ cloning site NheI (not destroyed); 3′ cloning site EcorI (not destroyed)
  Sequencing primers: 5′ NA; 3′ NA
Terms and licenses: Academic/Nonprofit Terms; Industry Terms: Not Available to Industry
How to cite: pGEX4T-1_OCT4_S235E was a gift from James Thomson (Addgene plasmid # 40638 ; http://n2t.net/addgene:40638 ; RRID:Addgene_40638)
