[The description below was written by a language model from this plasmid's Addgene catalogue record.]
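Description:
pGEX4T-1_OCT4_S235E is a bacterial expression plasmid built on the commercial pGEX4T-1 backbone and designed to produce a recombinant, GST-tagged form of human OCT4 (POU5F1) in E. coli. It is selected with ampicillin. The record lists the copy number as unknown and does not describe the origin of replication or give a feature table, so the details of the backbone elements can only be inferred from the pGEX family in general. The total size is recorded as 7362 bp, comprising a 6237 bp backbone and an 1125 bp insert cloned between NheI and EcoRI sites, both of which are retained.

Expression is driven by the tac promoter, a strong hybrid trp/lac promoter that is typically induced with IPTG. The OCT4 coding sequence is fused at its N terminus to glutathione S-transferase, which allows affinity purification on glutathione resin. Two protease sites lie between GST and OCT4: the thrombin cleavage site native to pGEX4T-1 and a TEV cleavage site that the depositors added to the backbone, giving two options for removing the tag after purification.

The insert carries the S235E substitution, replacing a serine with glutamate. This type of change is commonly used to mimic constitutive phosphorylation at that residue. That fits the associated study on how phosphorylation regulates human OCT4, so the construct is most plausibly used to purify the phosphomimetic protein for in vitro biochemical comparison with wild-type or other mutant OCT4, although the record does not specify particular assays.
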