>Addgene plasmid #40638 | pGEX4T-1_OCT4_S235E | depositor partial sequence | sequence record 52859 | OCT4 coding sequence
TATGGAAAACTTGTATTTCCAGGGCCATATGGCTAGCGCGGGACACCTGGCTTCGGATTTCGCCTTCTCG
CCCCCTCCAGGTGGTGGAGGTGATGGGCCAGGGGGGCCGGAGCCGGGCTGGGTTGATCCTCGGACCTGGC
TAAGCTTCCAAGGCCCTCCTGGAGGGCCAGGAATCGGGCCGGGGGTTGGGCCAGGCTCTGAGGTGTGGGG
GATTCCCCCATGCCCCCCGCCGTATGAGTTCTGTGGGGGGATGGCGTACTGTGGGCCCCAGGTTGGAGTG
GGGCTAGTGCCCCAAGGCGGCTTGGAGACCTCTCAGCCTGAGGGTGAAGCAGGAGTCGGGGTGGAGAGCA
ACTCCGATGGGGCCTCCCCGGAGCCCTGCACCGTCACCCCTGGTGCCGTGAAGCTGGAGAAGGAGAAGCT
GGAGCAAAACCCGGAGGAGTCCCAGGACATCAAAGCTCTGCAGAAAGAACTCGAGCAATTTGCCAAGCTC
CTGAAGCAGAAGAGGATCACCCTGGGATATACACAGGCCGATGTGGGGCTCACCCTGGGGGTTCTATTTG
GGAAGGTATTCAGCCAAACGACCATCTGCCGCTTTGAGGCTCTGCAGCTTAGCTTCAAGAACATGTGTAA
GCTGCGGCCCTTGCTGCAGAAGTGGGTGGAGGAAGCTGACAACAATGAAAATCTTCAGGAGATATGCAAA
GCAGAAACCCTCGTGCAGGCCCGAAAGAGAAAGCGAACCGAGATCGAGAACCGAGTGAGAGGCAACCTGG
AGAATTTGTTCCTGCAGTGCCCGAAACCCACACTGCAGCAGATCAGCCACATCGCCCAGCAGCTTGGGCT
CGAGAAGGATGTGGTCCGAGTGTGGTTCTGTAACCGGCGCCAGAAGGGCAAGCGATCAAGCAGCGACTAT
GCACAACGAGAGGATTTTGAGGCTGCTGGGTCTCCTTTCTCAGGGGGACCAGTGTCCTTTCCTCTGGCCC
CAGGGCCCCATTTTGGTACCCCAGGCTATGGGAGCCCTCACTTCACTGCACTGTACTCCTCGGTCCCTTT
CCCTGAGGGGGAAGCCTTTCCCCCTGTCTCCGTCACCACTCTGGGCTCTCCCATGCATTCAAACTGAGAA
TT
