>Addgene plasmid #40638 | pGEX4T-1_OCT4_S235E | addgene partial sequence | sequence record 54396 | pGEX5
TCTCAATCGGATCTGGTTCGCGTGGATCTCATATGGAAAACTTGTATTTCCAGGGCCATATGGCTAGCGC
GGGACACCTGGCTTCGGATTTCGCCTTCTCGCCCCCTCCAGGTGGTGGAGGTGATGGGCCAGGGGGGCCG
GAGCCGGGCTGGGTTGATCCTCGGACCTGGCTAAGCTTCCAAGGCCCTCCTGGAGGGCCAGGAATCGGGC
CGGGGGTTGGGCCAGGCTCTGAGGTGTGGGGGATTCCCCCATGCCCCCCGCCGTATGAGTTCTGTGGGGG
GATGGCGTACTGTGGGCCCCAGGTTGGAGTGGGGCTAGTGCCCCAAGGCGGCTTGGAGACCTCTCAGCCT
GAGGGTGAAGCAGGAGTCGGGGTGGAGAGCAACTCCGATGGGGCCTCCCCGGAGCCCTGCACCGTCACCC
CTGGTGCCGTGAAGCTGGAGAAGGAGAAGCTGGAGCAAAACCCGGAGGAGTCCCAGGACATCAAAGCTCT
GCAGAAAGAACTCGAGCAATTTGCCAAGCTCCTGAAGCAGAAGAGGATCACCCTGGGATATACACAGGCC
GATGTGGGGCTCACCCTGGGGGTTCTATTTGGGAAGGTATTCAGCCAAACGACCATCTGCCGCTTTGAGG
CTCTGCAGCTTAGCTTCAAGAACATGTGTAAGCTGCGGCCCTTGCTGCAGAAGTGGGTGGAGGAAGCTGA
CAACAATGAAAATCTTCAGGAGATATGCAAAGCAGAAACCCTCGTGCAGGCCCGAAAGAGAAAGCGAACC
GAGATCGAGAACCGAGTGAGAGGCAACCTGGAGAATTTGTTCCTGCAGTGCCCGAAACCCACACTGCAGC
AGATCAGCCACATCGCCCAGCAGCTTGGGCTCGAG
